Addgene plasmid #189003: pAAV.TBG mCherry-LDTS-LIRmut
Purpose: lipophagy-inducing adaptor protein, AAV, negative control
Depositing lab: Atsushi Hoshino. Depositing organization: Kyoto Prefectural University of Medicine. Publication: Liver lipophagy ameliorates nonalcoholic steatohepatitis through extracellular lipid secretion. Minami Y, Hoshino A, Higuchi Y, Hamaguchi M, Kaneko Y, Kirita Y, Taminishi S, Nishiji T, Taruno A, Fukui M, Arany Z, Matoba S. Nat Commun. 2023 Jul 13;14(1):4084. doi: 10.1038/s41467-023-39404-6. PubMed 37443159.
Backbone
  Vector backbone: pAAV
  Vector type: AAV
Growth in bacteria
  Bacterial resistance: Ampicillin, 100 μg/mL
  Growth temperature: 37°C
  Growth strain: NEB Stable
  Copy number: High Copy
Gene/Insert
  Gene/Insert name: LDTS-LIRmut, mCherry
  Species: Synthetic
  Insert size (bp): 1779
  Tag / fusion protein: HA (C terminal on insert)
Terms and licenses: Academic/Nonprofit Terms; Industry Terms: Not Available to Industry
Depositor comments: Please visit https://www.biorxiv.org/content/10.1101/2022.02.22.481456v1 for bioRxiv preprint.
How to cite: pAAV.TBG mCherry-LDTS-LIRmut was a gift from Atsushi Hoshino (Addgene plasmid # 189003 ; http://n2t.net/addgene:189003 ; RRID:Addgene_189003)
