[The description below was written by a language model from this plasmid's Addgene catalogue record and pLannotate feature annotations shown in this document.]
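Description:
pAAV.TBG mCherry-LDTS-LIRmut is an AAV transfer plasmid built on a pAAV backbone, designed to package a liver-directed expression cassette between two AAV2 inverted terminal repeats. It is propagated in E. coli through a high-copy ColE1/pUC-type origin with ampicillin selection (AmpR under its own bla promoter). The backbone also carries an f1 origin and residual lac promoter/operator, lacZα and lacI fragments that play no role in the payload. The recommended recombination-deficient growth strain fits the need to keep the ITRs intact.

Expression is driven by the human thyroxine-binding globulin (TBG) promoter, commonly used for hepatocyte-restricted expression, followed by a chimeric β-globin/immunoglobulin intron. The synthetic open reading frame (about 1.8 kb) starts with mCherry. This is fused to a segment annotated as a mouse perilipin 1 (Plin1) fragment, which presumably supplies the lipid droplet targeting sequence (LDTS). Next comes a short stretch matched to a FAPα2 fragment, most likely just a linker. A fragment of human optineurin (OPTN) follows, and the protein ends in a C-terminal HA epitope. A WPRE fragment and the bovine growth hormone polyadenylation signal follow the coding region to enhance transcript stability and processing.

The record describes the construct as the negative control for a lipophagy-inducing adaptor protein. The name suggests that the OPTN-derived LC3-interacting region (LIR) is mutated, so the fusion could still localise to lipid droplets and be tracked by red fluorescence without recruiting autophagy machinery. The exact mutations are not stated. It is used for in vivo liver studies of lipophagy in steatohepatitis.
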