Features (pLannotate 1.2.2; 20 found; start..end, strand, type, name):
    470..879     +  promoter       TBG promoter: promoter from the human thyroxine-binding globulin gene (Yan et al., 2012)
    939..1071    +  intron         chimeric intron: chimera between introns from human β-globin and immunoglobulin heavy chain genes
   1089..1796    +  CDS            mCherry: mCherry is a basic (constitutively fluorescent) red fluorescent protein published in 2004, derived from Discosoma sp.. It is reported to be a very rapidly-maturing monomer with low acid sensitivity.
   1758..2561    +  CDS            Plin1 (fragment): PLIN1_MOUSE - Also known as Peri, Plin. Experimental evidence at protein level: Swiss-Prot protein existence level 1. Modulator of adipocyte lipid metabolism. Coats lipid storage droplets to protect them from breakdown by hormone-sensitive lipase (HSL). Its absence may result in leanness (By similarity). Plays a role in unilocular lipid droplet formation by activating CIDEC. Their interaction promotes lipid droplet enlargement and directional net neutral lipid transfer. May modulate lipolysis and triglyceride levels. From Mus musculus (Mouse).
   2586..2611    +  CDS            FAPα2 (fragment): fluorogen-activating protein composed of a dimer of the L5-MG single-chain antibody fragment (Szent-Gyorgyi et al., 2008) binds malachite green derivatives to produce red fluorescence
   2625..2837    +  CDS            OPTN (fragment): OPTN_HUMAN - Also known as FIP2, GLC1E, HIP7, HYPL, NRP. Experimental evidence at protein level: Swiss-Prot protein existence level 1. (Microbial infection) May constitute a cellular target for adenovirus E3 14.7 and Bluetongue virus protein NS3 to inhibit innate immune response. From Homo sapiens (Human).
   2838..2865    +  CDS            3xHA (fragment): three tandem HA epitope tags
   2874..3415    +  misc_feature   WPRE (fragment): woodchuck hepatitis virus posttranscriptional regulatory element
   3429..3636    +  polyA_signal   bGH poly(A) signal: bovine growth hormone polyadenylation signal
   3724..3854    +  repeat_region  AAV2 ITR (fragment): inverted terminal repeat of adeno-associated virus serotype 2 inverted
   3868..4025    +  CDS            lacZα (fragment): LacZα fragment of β-galactosidase; lacZ fragment
   4030..4458    +  rep_origin     f1 ori (sequence partly withheld): f1 bacteriophage origin of replication; arrow indicates direction of (+) strand synthesis
   4511..4615    +  promoter       AmpR promoter: bla
   4616..5476    +  CDS            AmpR: β-lactamase; bla; confers resistance to ampicillin, carbenicillin, and related antibiotics
   5647..6235    +  rep_origin     ori: high-copy-number ColE1/pMB1/pBR322/pUC origin of replication
   6418..6510    +  CDS            lacI (fragment): lac repressor; lacI; The lac repressor binds to the lac operator to inhibit transcription in E. coli. This inhibition can be relieved by adding lactose or isopropyl-β-D-thiogalactopyranoside (IPTG).
   6523..6544    +  protein_bind   CAP binding site: CAP binding activates transcription in the presence of cAMP. E. coli catabolite activator protein
   6559..6589    +  promoter       lac promoter: promoter for the E. coli lac operon
   6597..6613    +  protein_bind   lac operator: The lac repressor binds to the lac operator to inhibit transcription in E. coli. This inhibition can be relieved by adding lactose or isopropyl-β-D-thiogalactopyranoside (IPTG). lac repressor encoded by lacI
   6674..130     -  repeat_region  AAV2 ITR (fragment) (across the origin): inverted terminal repeat of adeno-associated virus serotype 2 inverted
>Addgene plasmid #189003 | pAAV.TBG mCherry-LDTS-LIRmut | addgene full sequence | sequence record 371300 | Addgene NGS Result
CTGCGCGCTCGCTCGCTCACTGAGGCCGCCCGGGCAAAGCCCGGGCGTCGGGCGACCTTTGGTCGCCCGG
CCTCAGTGAGCGAGCGAGCGCGCAGAGAGGGAGTGGCCAACTCCATCACTAGGGGTTCCTTGTAGTTAAT
GATTAACCCGCCATGCTACTTATCTACGTAGCCATGCTCTAGGAAGATCGGAATTCGCCCTTAAGCTAGC
AGGTTAATTTTTAAAAAGCAGTCAAAAGTCCAAGTGGCCCTTGGCAGCATTTACTCTCTCTGTTTGCTCT
GGTTAATAATCTCAGGAGCACAAACATTCCAGATCCAGGTTAATTTTTAAAAAGCAGTCAAAAGTCCAAG
TGGCCCTTGGCAGCATTTACTCTCTCTGTTTGCTCTGGTTAATAATCTCAGGAGCACAAACATTCCAGAT
CCGGCGCGCCAGGGCTGGAAGCTACCTTTGACATCATTTCCTCTGCGAATGCATGTATAATTTCTACAGA
ACCTATTAGAAAGGATCACCCAGCCTCTGCTTTTGTACAACTTTCCCTTAAAAAACTGCCAATTCCACTG
CTGTTTGGCCCAATAGTGAGAACTTTTTCCTGCTGCCTCTTGGTGCTTTTGCCTATGGCCCCTATTCTGC
CTGCTGAAGACACTCTTGCCAGCATGGACTTAAACCCCTCCAGCTCTGACAATCCTCTTTCTCTTTTGTT
TTACATGAAGGGTCTGGCAGCCAAAGCAATCACTCAAAGTTCAAACCTTATCATTTTTTGCTTTGTTCCT
CTTGGCCTTGGTTTTGTACATCAGCTTTGAAAATACCATCCCAGGGTTAATGCTGGGGTTAATTTATAAC
TAAGAGTGCTCTAGTTTTGCAATACAGGACATGCTATAAAAATGGAAAGATGTTGCTTTCTGAGAGACTG
CAGAAGTTGGTCGTGAGGCACTGGGCAGGTAAGTATCAAGGTTACAAGACAGGTTTAAGGAGACCAATAG
AAACTGGGCTTGTCGAGACAGAGAAGACTCTTGCGTTTCTGATAGGCACCTATTGGTCTTACTGACATCC
ACTTTGCCTTTCTCTCCACAGGTGTCCAGGCGGCCGCCATGGTGAGCAAGGGCGAGGAGGATAACATGGC
CATCATCAAGGAGTTCATGCGCTTCAAGGTGCACATGGAGGGCTCCGTGAACGGCCACGAGTTCGAGATC
GAGGGCGAGGGCGAGGGCCGCCCCTACGAGGGCACCCAGACCGCCAAGCTGAAGGTGACCAAGGGTGGCC
CCCTGCCCTTCGCCTGGGACATCCTGTCCCCTCAGTTCATGTACGGCTCCAAGGCCTACGTGAAGCACCC
CGCCGACATCCCCGACTACTTGAAGCTGTCCTTCCCCGAGGGCTTCAAGTGGGAGCGCGTGATGAACTTC
GAGGACGGCGGCGTGGTGACCGTGACCCAGGACTCCTCCCTGCAGGACGGCGAGTTCATCTACAAGGTGA
AGCTGCGCGGCACCAACTTCCCCTCCGACGGCCCCGTAATGCAGAAGAAGACCATGGGCTGGGAGGCCTC
CTCCGAGCGGATGTACCCCGAGGACGGCGCCCTGAAGGGCGAGATCAAGCAGAGGCTGAAGCTGAAGGAC
GGCGGCCACTACGACGCTGAGGTCAAGACCACCTACAAGGCCAAGAAGCCCGTGCAGCTGCCCGGCGCCT
ACAACGTCAACATCAAGTTGGACATCACCTCCCACAACGAGGACTACACCATCGTGGAACAGTACGAACG
CGCCGAGGGCCGCCACTCCACCGGCGGCATGGACGAGCTGTACAAGGGAGGTGGAAGCATCGAGAAGGTG
GTAGAGTTCCTCCTGCCACCAGACAAGGAGTCAGCCCCTTCTTCCGGACGGCAGAGGACCCAGAAGGCTC
CCAAGGCCAAACCAAGCCTTGTGAGGAGGGTCAGCACCCTGGCCAACACTCTTTCTCGACACACCATGCA
AACCACAGCATGGGCCCTGAAGCAGGGCCACTCTCTGGCCATGTGGATCCCGGGTGTGGCACCCCTGAGC
AGCCTGGCCCAGTGGGGCGCATCGGCAGCCATGCAGGTGGTGTCCCGGCGGCAGAGTGAGGTGCGGGTGC
CCTGGCTGCACAACCTGGCAGCCTCTCAGGATGAGAGCCATGACGACCAGACAGACACAGAGGGAGAGGA
GACAGACGACGAGGAGGAGGAAGAAGAGTCCGAGGCTGAGGAGAACGTGCTCAGAGAGGTTACAGCCCTG
CCCAACCCGAGAGGCCTCCTGGGTGGTGTGGTACACACCGTGCAGAACACTCTCCGGAACACCATCTCCG
CAGTGACCTGGGCACCTGCGGCTGTGCTGGGCACGGTGGGAAGGATCCTGCACCTCACACCAGCCCAGGC
TGTCTCCTCTACCAAAGGGAGGGCCATGTCCCTATCCGATGCCCTGAAGGGTGTTACGGATAACGTGGTA
GACACTGTGGTACACTATGTGCCGCTTCCCAGGCTGTCCCTGATGGAGCCCGAGAGCGAATTCCGAGACA
TCGATAACCCTTCAGCAGAGGCGGAGGGATCCGGTGGAGGCGGAGGTTCTGGGGGAGGAGGTAGTGGCGG
TGGTGGTTCAGGAGGCGGCGGAAGCTTGGATCCTAGGTCATCTGAGGACCCCACTGATGACTCCAGGCTT
CCCAGGGCCGAAGCGGAGCAGGAAAAGGACCAGCTCAGGACCCAGGTGGTGAGGCTACAAGCAGAGAAGG
CAGACCTGTTGGGCATCGTGTCTGAACTGCAGCTCAAGCTGAACGCAGCTGGCGCTGCAGAAGATGCAGC
AGTTGAAGCTAGGATGGCTGAAGGAGAAGCAGAAGGGTACCCATACGATGTTCCAGATTACGCTTGAGGA
TCCAATCAACCTCTGGATTACAAAATTTGTGAAAGATTGACTGGTATTCTTAACTATGTTGCTCCTTTTA
CGCTATGTGGATACGCTGCTTTAATGCCTTTGTATCATGCTATTGCTTCCCGTATGGCTTTCATTTTCTC
CTCCTTGTATAAATCCTGGTTGCTGTCTCTTTATGAGGAGTTGTGGCCCGTTGTCAGGCAACGTGGCGTG
GTGTGCACTGTGTTTGCTGACGCAACCCCCACTGGTTGGGGCATTGCCACCACCTGTCAGCTCCTTTCCG
GGACTTTCGCTTTCCCCCTCCCTATTGCCACGGCGGAACTCATCGCCGCCTGCCTTGCCCGCTGCTGGAC
AGGGGCTCGGCTGTTGGGCACTGACAATTCCGTGGTGTTGTCGGGGAAATCATCGTCCTTTCCTTGGCTG
CTCGCCTGTGTTGCCACCTGGATTCTGCGCGGGACGTCCTTCTGCTACGTCCCTTCGGCCCTCAATCCAG
CGGACCTTCCTTCCCGCGGCCTGCTGCCGGCTCTGCGGCCTCTTCCGCGTCTTCGAGATCTGCCTCGACT
GTGCCTTCTAGTTGCCAGCCATCTGTTGTTTGCCCCTCCCCCGTGCCTTCCTTGACCCTGGAAGGTGCCA
CTCCCACTGTCCTTTCCTAATAAAATGAGGAAATTGCATCGCATTGTCTGAGTAGGTGTCATTCTATTCT
GGGGGGTGGGGTGGGGCAGGACAGCAAGGGGGAGGATTGGGAAGACAATAGCAGGCATGCTGGGGACTCG
AGTTAAGGGCGAATTCCCGATAAGGATCTTCCTAGAGCATGGCTACGTAGATAAGTAGCATGGCGGGTTA
ATCATTAACTACAAGGAACCCCTAGTGATGGAGTTGGCCACTCCCTCTCTGCGCGCTCGCTCGCTCACTG
AGGCCGGGCGACCAAAGGTCGCCCGACGCCCGGGCTTTGCCCGGGCGGCCTCAGTGAGCGAGCGAGCGCG
CAGCCTTAATTAACCTAATTCACTGGCCGTCGTTTTACAACGTCGTGACTGGGAAAACCCTGGCGTTACC
CAACTTAATCGCCTTGCAGCACATCCCCCTTTCGCCAGCTGGCGTAATAGCGAAGAGGCCCGCACCGATC
GCCCTTCCCAACAGTTGCGCAGCCTGAATGGCGAATGGG
[124 nt withheld, positions 4030-4153]
C
[91 nt withheld, positions 4155-4245]
A
[49 nt withheld, positions 4247-4295]
CCTTTGACGTTGGAGTCCACGTTCTTT
[37 nt withheld, positions 4323-4359]
ACCCTATCTCGGTCTATTCTTTTGATTTATAAGGGATTTTGCCGATTTCGGCCTATTGGTTAAAAAATGA
GCTGATTTAACAAAAATTTAACGCGAATTTTAACAAAATATTAACGCTTACAATTTAGGTGGCACTTTTC
GGGGAAATGTGCGCGGAACCCCTATTTGTTTATTTTTCTAAATACATTCAAATATGTATCCGCTCATGAG
ACAATAACCCTGATAAATGCTTCAATAATATTGAAAAAGGAAGAGTATGAGTATTCAACATTTCCGTGTC
GCCCTTATTCCCTTTTTTGCGGCATTTTGCCTTCCTGTTTTTGCTCACCCAGAAACGCTGGTGAAAGTAA
AAGATGCTGAAGATCAGTTGGGTGCACGAGTGGGTTACATCGAACTGGATCTCAACAGCGGTAAGATCCT
TGAGAGTTTTCGCCCCGAAGAACGTTTTCCAATGATGAGCACTTTTAAAGTTCTGCTATGTGGCGCGGTA
TTATCCCGTATTGACGCCGGGCAAGAGCAACTCGGTCGCCGCATACACTATTCTCAGAATGACTTGGTTG
AGTACTCACCAGTCACAGAAAAGCATCTTACGGATGGCATGACAGTAAGAGAATTATGCAGTGCTGCCAT
AACCATGAGTGATAACACTGCGGCCAACTTACTTCTGACAACGATCGGAGGACCGAAGGAGCTAACCGCT
TTTTTGCACAACATGGGGGATCATGTAACTCGCCTTGATCGTTGGGAACCGGAGCTGAATGAAGCCATAC
CAAACGACGAGCGTGACACCACGATGCCTGTAGCAATGGCAACAACGTTGCGCAAACTATTAACTGGCGA
ACTACTTACTCTAGCTTCCCGGCAACAATTAATAGACTGGATGGAGGCGGATAAAGTTGCAGGACCACTT
CTGCGCTCGGCCCTTCCGGCTGGCTGGTTTATTGCTGATAAATCTGGAGCCGGTGAGCGTGGGTCTCGCG
GTATCATTGCAGCACTGGGGCCAGATGGTAAGCCCTCCCGTATCGTAGTTATCTACACGACGGGGAGTCA
GGCAACTATGGATGAACGAAATAGACAGATCGCTGAGATAGGTGCCTCACTGATTAAGCATTGGTAACTG
TCAGACCAAGTTTACTCATATATACTTTAGATTGATTTAAAACTTCATTTTTAATTTAAAAGGATCTAGG
TGAAGATCCTTTTTGATAATCTCATGACCAAAATCCCTTAACGTGAGTTTTCGTTCCACTGAGCGTCAGA
CCCCGTAGAAAAGATCAAAGGATCTTCTTGAGATCCTTTTTTTCTGCGCGTAATCTGCTGCTTGCAAACA
AAAAAACCACCGCTACCAGCGGTGGTTTGTTTGCCGGATCAAGAGCTACCAACTCTTTTTCCGAAGGTAA
CTGGCTTCAGCAGAGCGCAGATACCAAATACTGTTCTTCTAGTGTAGCCGTAGTTAGGCCACCACTTCAA
GAACTCTGTAGCACCGCCTACATACCTCGCTCTGCTAATCCTGTTACCAGTGGCTGCTGCCAGTGGCGAT
AAGTCGTGTCTTACCGGGTTGGACTCAAGACGATAGTTACCGGATAAGGCGCAGCGGTCGGGCTGAACGG
GGGGTTCGTGCACACAGCCCAGCTTGGAGCGAACGACCTACACCGAACTGAGATACCTACAGCGTGAGCT
ATGAGAAAGCGCCACGCTTCCCGAAGGGAGAAAGGCGGACAGGTATCCGGTAAGCGGCAGGGTCGGAACA
GGAGAGCGCACGAGGGAGCTTCCAGGGGGAAACGCCTGGTATCTTTATAGTCCTGTCGGGTTTCGCCACC
TCTGACTTGAGCGTCGATTTTTGTGATGCTCGTCAGGGGGGCGGAGCCTATGGAAAAACGCCAGCAACGC
GGCCTTTTTACGGTTCCTGGCCTTTTGCTGGCCTTTTGCTCACATGTTCTTTCCTGCGTTATCCCCTGAT
TCTGTGGATAACCGTATTACCGCCTTTGAGTGAGCTGATACCGCTCGCCGCAGCCGAACGACCGAGCGCA
GCGAGTCAGTGAGCGAGGAAGCGGAAGAGCGCCCAATACGCAAACCGCCTCTCCCCGCGCGTTGGCCGAT
TCATTAATGCAGCTGGCACGACAGGTTTCCCGACTGGAAAGCGGGCAGTGAGCGCAACGCAATTAATGTG
AGTTAGCTCACTCATTAGGCACCCCAGGCTTTACACTTTATGCTTCCGGCTCGTATGTTGTGTGGAATTG
TGAGCGGATAACAATTTCACACAGGAAACAGCTATGACCATGATTACGCCAGATTTAATTAAGGCCTTAA
TTAGG
